Addgene plasmid #71125: pJK226
Purpose: Expression of Acetobacter aceti 1023 citrate synthase (AaCS) in E. coli
Depositing lab: T. J. Kappock. Depositing organization: Washington University in Saint Louis. Publication: Structure of a NADH-insensitive hexameric citrate synthase that resists acid inactivation. Francois JA, Starks CM, Sivanuntakorn S, Jiang H, Ransome AE, Nam JW, Constantine CZ, Kappock TJ. Biochemistry. 2006 Nov 14;45(45):13487-99. 10.1021/bi061083k PubMed 17087502.
Backbone
  Vector backbone: pTWIN1
  Backbone manufacturer: NEB
  Backbone size w/o insert (bp): 7375
  Total vector size (bp): 7987
  Vector type: Bacterial Expression
Growth in bacteria
  Bacterial resistance: Ampicillin, 100 μg/mL
  Growth temperature: 37°C
  Growth strain: DH5alpha
  Copy number: High Copy
Gene/Insert
  Gene/Insert name: citrate synthase (alt names: aarA; gltA)
  Species: Acetobacter aceti 1023
  GenBank ID: ABF85671 KDE21011
  Promoter: T7
  Cloning method: Restriction Enzyme; 5′ cloning site NdeI (not destroyed); 3′ cloning site EcoRI (not destroyed)
  Sequencing primers: 5′ T7 promoter; 3′ Mxe intein reverse primer
Terms and licenses: Academic/Nonprofit Terms; Industry Terms: Not Available to Industry
How to cite: pJK226 was a gift from T. J. Kappock (Addgene plasmid # 71125 ; http://n2t.net/addgene:71125 ; RRID:Addgene_71125)
