[The description below was written by a language model from this plasmid's Addgene catalogue record and pLannotate feature annotations shown in this document.]
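Description:
pJK226 is a bacterial expression plasmid built on the pTWIN1 backbone that produces citrate synthase (AaCS, encoded by aarA, also called gltA) from the acidophilic acetic acid bacterium Acetobacter aceti strain 1023 in E. coli. The 7,987 bp plasmid replicates from a ColE1/pMB1-type origin and is catalogued as high copy, although the feature table also annotates a rop gene and a bom fragment retained from the pBR322 lineage. Selection is by ampicillin through the bla gene with its own promoter. An M13 phage origin is also present, which allows single-stranded DNA production. The short TcR and mbeC fragments are backbone remnants rather than functional genes.

The citrate synthase coding sequence was inserted between NdeI and EcoRI sites, both preserved. It lies downstream of a T7 promoter, a lac operator and the strong T7 gene 10 ribosome binding site. The plasmid-borne lacI gene supplies repressor, so expression is IPTG-inducible in hosts that provide T7 RNA polymerase. Five tandem rrnB T1 terminators upstream of the promoter limit read-through transcription into the cassette, and a T7 terminator closes it.

Downstream of aarA, the vector's Mxe GyrA intein and chitin binding domain remain annotated. In pTWIN1 these elements permit affinity capture on chitin and thiol-induced release of the target. A short gap separates aarA from the intein, and the record does not state whether the insert is fused in frame or ends at its own stop codon to give untagged enzyme. The associated publication describes structural and biochemical work on this hexameric, NADH-insensitive, acid-resistant enzyme, consistent with use of the plasmid for recombinant protein production.
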