Features (pLannotate 1.2.2; 25 found; start..end, strand, type, name):
     35..139     +  promoter       AmpR promoter: bla
    140..1000    +  CDS            AmpR: β-lactamase; bla; confers resistance to ampicillin, carbenicillin, and related antibiotics
   1042..1555    -  rep_origin     M13 ori (sequence partly withheld): M13 bacteriophage origin of replication; arrow indicates direction of (+) strand synthesis
   1666..2254    +  rep_origin     ori: high-copy-number ColE1/pMB1/pBR322/pUC origin of replication
   2431..2521    -  misc_feature   bom (fragment): basis of mobility region from pBR322
   2623..2814    -  CDS            rop: Rop protein, which maintains plasmids at low copy number; rop
   2855..2965    +  CDS            mbeC (fragment): MBEC_ECOLX - Experimental evidence at protein level: Swiss-Prot protein existence level 1. Required for efficient mobilization of ColE1 plasmid and is thus essential to promote the specific transfer of the plasmid during conjugation. Probably functions by inducing DNA bending, helping the MbeA relaxase to melt the DNA around the nic site and cleave the phosphodiester bond. Binds specifically double-stranded DNA (dsDNA) containing the ColE1 oriT but does not recognize the inverted repeat (IR). From Escherichia coli.
   3000..3322    -  CDS            TcR (fragment): tetracycline efflux protein; tet; confers resistance to tetracycline
   3337..3358    -  protein_bind   CAP binding site: CAP binding activates transcription in the presence of cAMP. E. coli catabolite activator protein
   3371..4453    -  CDS            lacI: lac repressor; lacI; The lac repressor binds to the lac operator to inhibit transcription in E. coli. This inhibition can be relieved by adding lactose or isopropyl-β-D-thiogalactopyranoside (IPTG).
   4454..4531    -  promoter       lacI promoter: lacI
   4539..4632    -  CDS            TcR (fragment): tetracycline efflux protein; tet; confers resistance to tetracycline
   4684..4770    +  terminator     rrnB T1 terminator: Escherichia coli rrnB; transcription terminator T1 from the E. coli rrnB gene
   4867..4953    +  terminator     rrnB T1 terminator: Escherichia coli rrnB; transcription terminator T1 from the E. coli rrnB gene
   5050..5136    +  terminator     rrnB T1 terminator: Escherichia coli rrnB; transcription terminator T1 from the E. coli rrnB gene
   5233..5319    +  terminator     rrnB T1 terminator: Escherichia coli rrnB; transcription terminator T1 from the E. coli rrnB gene
   5416..5502    +  terminator     rrnB T1 terminator: Escherichia coli rrnB; transcription terminator T1 from the E. coli rrnB gene
   5637..5655    +  promoter       T7 promoter: promoter for bacteriophage T7 RNA polymerase
   5656..5680    +  protein_bind   lac operator: The lac repressor binds to the lac operator to inhibit transcription in E. coli. This inhibition can be relieved by adding lactose or isopropyl-β-D-thiogalactopyranoside (IPTG). lac repressor encoded by lacI
   5695..5717    +  RBS            RBS: efficient ribosome binding site from bacteriophage T7 gene 10 (Olins and Rangwala, 1989)
   5725..7032    +  CDS            aarA: CISY_ACEAC - Experimental evidence at protein level: Swiss-Prot protein existence level 1. From Acetobacter aceti.
   7057..7650    +  CDS            Mxe GyrA intein: modified GyrA intein (Southworth et al., 1999); Mycobacterium xenopi gyrA; N-terminal cleavage of this intein can be induced by thiols.
   7681..7836    +  CDS            CBD: chitin binding domain from chitinase A1 (Watanabe et al., 1994); Bacillus circulans chiA
   7858..7907    +  CDS            SET1 (fragment): solubility-enhancement tag derived from T7 phage gene 10B
   7915..7962    +  terminator     T7 terminator: transcription terminator for bacteriophage T7 RNA polymerase
>Addgene plasmid #71125 | pJK226 | depositor full sequence | sequence record 131027 | pJK226 sequence 7987 bps
AACTACGTCAGGTGGCACTTTTCGGGGAAATGTGCGCGGAACCCCTATTTGTTTATTTTTCTAAATACAT
TCAAATATGTATCCGCTCATGAGACAATAACCCTGATAAATGCTTCAATAATATTGAAAAAGGAAGAGTA
TGAGTATTCAACATTTCCGTGTCGCCCTTATTCCCTTTTTTGCGGCATTTTGCCTTCCTGTTTTTGCTCA
CCCAGAAACGCTGGTGAAAGTAAAAGATGCTGAAGATCAGTTGGGTGCACGAGTGGGTTACATCGAACTG
GATCTCAACAGCGGTAAGATCCTTGAGAGTTTTCGCCCCGAAGAACGTTCTCCAATGATGAGCACTTTTA
AAGTTCTGCTATGTGGCGCGGTATTATCCCGTGTTGACGCCGGGCAAGAGCAACTCGGTCGCCGCATACA
CTATTCTCAGAATGACTTGGTTGAGTACTCACCAGTCACAGAAAAGCATCTTACGGATGGCATGACAGTA
AGAGAATTATGCAGTGCTGCCATAACCATGAGTGATAACACTGCGGCCAACTTACTTCTGACAACGATCG
GAGGACCGAAGGAGCTAACCGCTTTTTTGCACAACATGGGGGATCATGTAACTCGCCTTGATCGTTGGGA
ACCGGAGCTGAATGAAGCCATACCAAACGACGAGCGTGACACCACGATGCCTGTAGCAATGGCAACAACG
TTGCGCAAACTATTAACTGGCGAACTACTTACTCTAGCTTCCCGGCAACAATTAATAGACTGGATGGAGG
CGGATAAAGTTGCAGGACCACTTCTGCGCTCGGCCCTTCCGGCTGGCTGGTTTATTGCTGATAAATCTGG
AGCCGGTGAGCGTGGGTCTCGCGGTATCATTGCAGCACTGGGGCCAGATGGTAAGCCCTCCCGTATCGTA
GTTATCTACACGACGGGGAGTCAGGCAACTATGGATGAACGAAATAGACAGATCGCTGAGATAGGTGCCT
CACTGATTAAGCATTGGTAACTGTCAGACCAAGTTTACTCATATATACTTTAGATTGATT
[38 nt withheld, positions 1041-1078]
A
[37 nt withheld, positions 1080-1116]
ATTTTGTTAAAATTCGCGTTAAATTTTTGTTAAATCAGCTCATTTTTTAACCAATAGGCCGAAATCGGCA
AAATCCCTTATAAATCAAAAGAATAGCCCGAGATAGGGT
[37 nt withheld, positions 1226-1262]
AAAGAACGTGGACTCCAACGTCAAAGG
[141 nt withheld, positions 1290-1430]
G
[125 nt withheld, positions 1432-1556]
AAAGGATCTAGGTGAAGATCCTTTTTGATAATCTCATGACCAAAATCCCTTAACGTGAGTTTTCGTTCCA
CTGAGCGTCAGACCCCGTAGAAAAGATCAAAGGATCTTCTTGAGATCCTTTTTTTCTGCGCGTAATCTGC
TGCTTGCAAACAAAAAAACCACCGCTACCAGCGGTGGTTTGTTTGCCGGATCAAGAGCTACCAACTCTTT
TTCCGAAGGTAACTGGCTTCAGCAGAGCGCAGATACCAAATACTGTCCTTCTAGTGTAGCCGTAGTTAGG
CCACCACTTCAAGAACTCTGTAGCACCGCCTACATACCTCGCTCTGCTAATCCTGTTACCAGTGGCTGCT
GCCAGTGGCGATAAGTCGTGTCTTACCGGGTTGGACTCAAGACGATAGTTACCGGATAAGGCGCAGCGGT
CGGGCTGAACGGGGGGTTCGTGCACACAGCCCAGCTTGGAGCGAACGACCTACACCGAACTGAGATACCT
ACAGCGTGAGCTATGAGAAAGCGCCACGCTTCCCGAAGGGAGAAAGGCGGACAGGTATCCGGTAAGCGGC
AGGGTCGGAACAGGAGAGCGCACGAGGGAGCTTCCAGGGGGAAACGCCTGGTATCTTTATAGTCCTGTCG
GGTTTCGCCACCTCTGACTTGAGCGTCGATTTTTGTGATGCTCGTCAGGGGGGCGGAGCCTATGGAAAAA
CGCCAGCAACGCGGCCTTTTTACGGTTCCTGGCCTTTTGCTGGCCTTTTGCTCACATGTTCTTTCCTGCG
TTATCCCCTGATTCTGTGGATAACCGTATTACCGCCTTTGAGTGAGCTGATACCGCTCGCCGCAGCCGAA
CGACCGAGCGCAGCGAGTCAGTGAGCGAGGAAGCTATGGTGCACTCTCAGTACAATCTGCTCTGATGCCG
CATAGTTAAGCCAGTATACACTCCGCTATCGCTACGTGACTGGGTCATGGCTGCGCCCCGACACCCGCCA
ACACCCGCTGACGCGCCCTGACGGGCTTGTCTGCTCCCGGCATCCGCTTACAGACAAGCTGTGACCGTCT
CCGGGAGCTGCATGTGTCAGAGGTTTTCACCGTCATCACCGAAACGCGCGAGGCAGCTGCGGTAAAGCTC
ATCAGCGTGGTCGTGCAGCGATTCACAGATGTCTGCCTGTTCATCCGCGTCCAGCTCGTTGAGTTTCTCC
AGAAGCGTTAATGTCTGGCTTCTGATAAAGCGGGCCATGTTAAGGGCGGTTTTTTCCTGTTTGGTCACTG
ATGCCTCCGTGTAAGGGGGATTTCTGTTCATGGGGGTAATGATACCGATGAAACGAGAGAGGATGCTCAC
GATACGGGTTACTGATGATGAACATGCCCGGTTACTGGAACGTTGTGAGGGTAAACAACTGGCGGTATGG
ATGCGGCGGGACCAGAGAAAAATCACTCAGGGTCAATGCCAGCCGAACGCCAGCAAGACGTAGCCCAGCG
CGTCGGCCGCCATGCCGGCGATAATGGCCTGCTTCTCGCCGAAACGTTTGGTGGCGGGACCAGTGACGAA
GGCTTGAGCGAGGGCGTGCAAGATTCCGAATACCGCAAGCGACAGGCCGATCATCGTCGCGCTCCAGCGA
AAGCGGTCCTCGCCGAAAATGACCCAGAGCGCTGCCGGCACCTGTCCTACGAGTTGCATGATAAAGAAGA
CAGTCATAAGTGCGGCGACGATAGTCATGCCCCGCGCCCACCGGAAGGAGCTGACTGGGTTGAAGGCTCT
CAAGGGCATCGGTCGAGATCCCGGTGCCTAATGAGTGAGCTAACTTACATTAATTGCGTTGCGCTCACTG
CCCGCTTTCCAGTCGGGAAACCTGTCGTGCCAGCTGCATTAATGAATCGGCCAACGCGCGGGGAGAGGCG
GTTTGCGTATTGGGCGCCAGGGTGGTTTTTCTTTTCACCAGTGAGACGGGCAACAGCTGATTGCCCTTCA
CCGCCTGGCCCTGAGAGAGTTGCAGCAAGCGGTCCACGCTGGTTTGCCCCAGCAGGCGAAAATCCTGTTT
GATGGTGGTTAACGGCGGGATATAACATGAGCTGTCTTCGGTATCGTCGTATCCCACTACCGAGATATCC
GCACCAACGCGCAGCCCGGACTCGGTAATGGCGCGCATTGCGCCCAGCGCCATCTGATCGTTGGCAACCA
GCATCGCAGTGGGAACGATGCCCTCATTCAGCATTTGCATGGTTTGTTGAAAACCGGACATGGCACTCCA
GTCGCCTTCCCGTTCCGCTATCGGCTGAATTTGATTGCGAGTGAGATATTTATGCCAGCCAGCCAGACGC
AGACGCGCCGAGACAGAACTTAATGGGCCCGCTAACAGCGCGATTTGCTGGTGACCCAATGCGACCAGAT
GCTCCACGCCCAGTCGCGTACCGTCTTCATGGGAGAAAATAATACTGTTGATGGGTGTCTGGTCAGAGAC
ATCAAGAAATAACGCCGGAACATTAGTGCAGGCAGCTTCCACAGCAATGGCATCCTGGTCATCCAGCGGA
TAGTTAATGATCAGCCCACTGACGCGTTGCGCGAGAAGATTGTGCACCGCCGCTTTACAGGCTTCGACGC
CGCTTCGTTCTACCATCGACACCACCACGCTGGCACCCAGTTGATCGGCGCGAGATTTAATCGCCGCGAC
AATTTGCGACGGCGCGTGCAGGGCCAGACTGGAGGTGGCAACGCCAATCAGCAACGACTGTTTGCCCGCC
AGTTGTTGTGCCACGCGGTTGGGAATGTAATTCAGCTCCGCCATCGCCGCTTCCACTTTTTCCCGCGTTT
TCGCAGAAACGTGGCTGGCCTGGTTCACCACGCGGGAAACGGTCTGATAAGAGACACCGGCATACTCTGC
GACATCGTATAACGTTACTGGTTTCACATTCACCACCCTGAATTGACTCTCTTCCGGGCGCTATCATGCC
ATACCGCGAAAGGTTTTGCGCCATTCGATGGTGTCCGGGATCTCGACGCTCTCCCTTATGCGACTCCTGC
ATTAGGAAGCAGCCCAGTAGTAGGTTGAGGCCGTTGAGCACCGCCGCCGCAAGGAATGGTGCATGCCGGC
ATGCCGCCCTTTCGTCTTCAAGAATTAATTCCCAATTCCCCAGGCATCAAATAAAACGAAAGGCTCAGTC
GAAAGACTGGGCCTTTCGTTTTATCTGTTGTTTGTCGGTGAACGCTCTCCTGAGTAGGACAAATCCGCCG
GGAGCGGATTTGAACGTTGCGAAGCAACGGCCCGGAGGGTGGCGGGCAGGACGCCCGCCATAAACTGCCA
GGAATTAATTCCCCAGGCATCAAATAAAACGAAAGGCTCAGTCGAAAGACTGGGCCTTTCGTTTTATCTG
TTGTTTGTCGGTGAACGCTCTCCTGAGTAGGACAAATCCGCCGGGAGCGGATTTGAACGTTGCGAAGCAA
CGGCCCGGAGGGTGGCGGGCAGGACGCCCGCCATAAACTGCCAGGAATTAATTCCCCAGGCATCAAATAA
AACGAAAGGCTCAGTCGAAAGACTGGGCCTTTCGTTTTATCTGTTGTTTGTCGGTGAACGCTCTCCTGAG
TAGGACAAATCCGCCGGGAGCGGATTTGAACGTTGCGAAGCAACGGCCCGGAGGGTGGCGGGCAGGACGC
CCGCCATAAACTGCCAGGAATTAATTCCCCAGGCATCAAATAAAACGAAAGGCTCAGTCGAAAGACTGGG
CCTTTCGTTTTATCTGTTGTTTGTCGGTGAACGCTCTCCTGAGTAGGACAAATCCGCCGGGAGCGGATTT
GAACGTTGCGAAGCAACGGCCCGGAGGGTGGCGGGCAGGACGCCCGCCATAAACTGCCAGGAATTAATTC
CCCAGGCATCAAATAAAACGAAAGGCTCAGTCGAAAGACTGGGCCTTTCGTTTTATCTGTTGTTTGTCGG
TGAACGCTCTCCTGAGTAGGACAAATCCGCCGGGAGCGGATTTGAACGTTGCGAAGCAACGGCCCGGAGG
GTGGCGGGCAGGACGCCCGCCATAAACTGCCAGGAATTGGGGATCGGAATTAATTCCCGGTTTAAACCGG
GGATCTCGATCCCGCGAAATTAATACGACTCACTATAGGGGAATTGTGAGCGGATAACAATTCCCCTCTA
GAAATAATTTTGTTTAACTTTAAGAAGGAGATATACATATGAGCGCGTCGCAGAAAGAAGGTAAGCTATC
TACCGCTACCATTTCGGTTGATGGAAAATCCGCCGAAATGCCTGTGCTTTCAGGCACTCTGGGACCGGAT
GTTATCGACATCCGCAAACTTCCGGCGCAACTGGGCGTTTTCACGTTCGACCCAGGTTACGGGGAAACAG
CGGCCTGCAACAGCAAAATCACCTTTATTGATGGTGATAAAGGCGTTCTGCTGCACCGTGGTTACCCTAT
TGCGCAGCTGGCCGAAAATGCTTCCTACGAAGAAGTTATTTATCTGCTTTTGAATGGCGAACTGCCCAAC
AAGGCGCAGTACGACACCTTCACCAACACCCTTACAAACCATACGCTGCTGCACGAGCAGATCCGTAACT
TCTTTAACGGCTTCCGGCGTGATGCCCACCCAATGGCCATTCTGTGTGGTACGGTTGGGGCTTTGTCTGC
CTTCTACCCAGATGCCAACGATATTGCCATTCCCGCCAATCGGGATCTGGCCGCCATGCGGCTGATTGCC
AAAATCCCAACCATTGCGGCATGGGCTTACAAATACACGCAGGGTGAAGCCTTTATCTACCCGCGGAATG
ATCTGAACTACGCAGAAAACTTCCTGTCCATGATGTTCGCGCGCATGTCCGAACCTTACAAGGTCAACCC
TGTTCTGGCCCGCGCCATGAACCGGATTCTGATTCTGCATGCCGATCATGAGCAGAATGCCTCTACCTCC
ACCGTACGTCTGGCTGGTTCTACAGGGGCCAATCCGTTTGCCTGTATTGCTGCGGGCATTGCCGCTCTGT
GGGGACCTGCACATGGTGGCGCAAACGAAGCTGTGCTGAAAATGCTGGCCCGTATTGGCAAGAAAGAAAA
TATTCCTGCCTTTATCGCACAGGTGAAGGACAAGAACAGCGGCGTAAAGCTGATGGGCTTTGGCCACCGC
GTTTACAAGAACTTCGACCCACGTGCGAAGATCATGCAGCAGACCTGCCACGAAGTGCTGACAGAACTTG
GCATTAAGGATGATCCGCTGCTGGATCTGGCGGTTGAGCTGGAAAAGATTGCTCTGAGCGATGATTACTT
CGTGCAGCGCAAACTTTACCCGAATGTGGATTTCTACTCTGGCATCATTCTCAAGGCCATGGGCATCCCC
ACCAGTATGTTTACTGTGCTGTTTGCCGTAGCCCGCACCACCGGCTGGGTGAGCCAGTGGAAGGAAATGA
TTGAAGAACCGGGCCAGCGTATCAGCCGCCCTCGCCAGCTTTATATTGGCGCACCGCAGCGTGACTATGT
GCCGCTTGCCAAACGCTAAGAATTCCTCGAGGGCTCTTCCTGCATCACGGGAGATGCACTAGTTGCCCTA
CCCGAGGGCGAGTCGGTACGCATCGCCGACATCGTGCCGGGTGCGCGGCCCAACAGTGACAACGCCATCG
ACCTGAAAGTCCTTGACCGGCATGGCAATCCCGTGCTCGCCGACCGGCTGTTCCACTCCGGCGAGCATCC
GGTGTACACGGTGCGTACGGTCGAAGGTCTGCGTGTGACGGGCACCGCGAACCACCCGTTGTTGTGTTTG
GTCGACGTCGCCGGGGTGCCGACCCTGCTGTGGAAGCTGATCGACGAAATCAAGCCGGGCGATTACGCGG
TGATTCAACGCAGCGCATTCAGCGTCGACTGTGCAGGTTTTGCCCGCGGGAAACCCGAATTTGCGCCCAC
AACCTACACAGTCGGCGTCCCTGGACTGGTGCGTTTCTTGGAAGCACACCACCGAGACCCGGACGCCCAA
GCTATCGCCGACGAGCTGACCGACGGGCGGTTCTACTACGCGAAAGTCGCCAGTGTCACCGACGCCGGCG
TGCAGCCGGTGTATAGCCTTCGTGTCGACACGGCAGACCACGCGTTTATCACGAACGGGTTCGTCAGCCA
CGCTACTGGCCTCACCGGTCTGAACTCAGGCCTCACGACAAATCCTGGTGTATCCGCTTGGCAGGTCAAC
ACAGCTTATACTGCGGGACAATTGGTCACATATAACGGCAAGACGTATAAATGTTTGCAGCCCCACACCT
CCTTGGCAGGATGGGAACCATCCAACGTTCCTGCCTTGTGGCAGCTTCAATGACTGCAGGAAGGGGATCC
GGCTGCTAACAAAGCCCGAAAGGAAGCTGAGTTGGCTGCTGCCACCGCTGAGCAATAACTAGCATAACCC
CTTGGGGCCTCTAAACGGGTCTTGAGGGGTTTTTTGCTGAAAGGAGGAACTATATCCGGAT
