>Addgene plasmid #71125 | pJK226 | addgene partial sequence | sequence record 133701 | T7 5'-TAATACGACTCACTATAGGG-3'
TCTAGAAATAATTTTGTTTAACTTTAAGAAGGAGATATACATATGAGCGCGTCGCAGAAAGAAGGTAAGC
TATCTACCGCTACCATTTCGGTTGATGGAAAATCCGCCGAAATGCCTGTGCTTTCAGGCACTCTGGGACC
GGATGTTATCGACATCCGCAAACTTCCGGCGCAACTGGGCGTTTTCACGTTCGACCCAGGTTACGGGGAA
ACAGCGGCCTGCAACAGCAAAATCACCTTTATTGATGGTGATAAAGGCGTTCTGCTGCACCGTGGTTACC
CTATTGCGCAGCTGGCCGAAAATGCTTCCTACGAAGAAGTTATTTATCTGCTTTTGAATGGCGAACTGCC
CAACAAGGCGCAGTACGACACCTTCACCAACACCCTTACAAACCATACGCTGCTGCACGAGCAGATCCGT
AACTTCTTTAACGGCTTCCGGCGTGATGCCCACCCAATGGCCATTCTGTGTGGTACGGTTGGGGCTTTGT
CTGCCTTCTACCCAGATGCCAACGATATTGCCATTCCCGCCAATCGGGATCTGGCCGCCATGCGGCTGAT
TGCCAAAATCCCAACCATTGCGGCATGGGCTTACAAATACACGCAGGGTGAAGCCTTTATCTACCCGCGG
AATGATCTGAACTACGCAGAAAACTTCCTGTCCATGATGTTCGCGCGCATGTCCGAACCTTACAAGGTCA
ACCCTGTTCTGGCCCGCGCCATGAACCGGATTCTGATTCTGCATGCCGATCATGAGCAGAATGCCTCTAC
CTCCACCGTACGTCTGGCTGGTTCTACAGGGGCCAATCCGTTTGCCTGTATTGCTGCGGGCATTGCCGCT
CTGTGGGGACCTGCACATGGTGGCGCAAACGAAGCTGTGCTGAAAATGCTGGCCCGTATTGGCAAGAAAG
AAAATATTCCTGCCTTTATCGCACAGGTGAAGGACAAGAACAGCGGCGTAAAGCTGATGGGCTTTGGCCA
CCGCGTTTACAAGAACTTCGACCCACGTGCGAAGATCATGCAGCAGACCTGCCACGAAGTGCTGA
