>Addgene plasmid #71125 | pJK226 | addgene partial sequence | sequence record 133702 | MxeInt-R 5'-AGGGCAACTAGTGCATCTCC-3'
AGGAATTCTTAGCGTTTGGCAAGCGGCACATAGTCACGCTGCGGTGCGCCAATATAAAGCTGGCGAGGGC
GGCTGATACGCTGGCCCGGTTCTTCAATCATTTCCTTCCACTGGCTCACCCAGCCGGTGGTGCGGGCTAC
GGCAAACAGCACAGTAAACATACTGGTGGGGATGCCCATGGCCTTGAGAATGATGCCAGAGTAGAAATCC
ACATTCGGGTAAAGTTTGCGCTGCACGAAGTAATCATCGCTCAGAGCAATCTTTTCCAGCTCAACCGCCA
GATCCAGCAGCGGATCATCCTTAATGCCAAGTTCTGTCAGCACTTCGTGGCAGGTCTGCTGCATGATCTT
CGCACGTGGGTCGAAGTTCTTGTAAACGCGGTGGCCAAAGCCCATCAGCTTTACGCCGCTGTTCTTGTCC
TTCACCTGTGCGATAAAGGCAGGAATATTTTCTTTCTTGCCAATACGGGCCAGCATTTTCAGCACAGCTT
CGTTTGCGCCACCATGTGCAGGTCCCCACAGAGCGGCAATGCCCGCAGCAATACAGGCAAACGGATTGGC
CCCTGTAGAACCAGCCAGACGTACGGTGGAGGTAGAGGCATTCTGCTCATGATCGGCATGCAGAATCAGA
ATCCGGTTCATGGCGCGGGCCAGAACAGGGTTGACCTTGTAAGGTTCGGACATGCGCGCGAACATCATGG
ACAGGAAGTTTTCTGCGTAGTTCAGATCATTCCGCGGGTAGATAAAGGCTTCACCCTGCGTGTATTTGTA
AGCCCATGCCGCAATGGTTGGGATTTTGGCAATCAGCCGCATGGCGGCCAGATCCCGATTGGCGGGAATG
GCAATATCGTTGGCATCTGGGTAGAAGGCAGACAAAGCCCCAACCGTACCACACAGAATGGCCATTGGGT
GGGCATCACGCCGGAAGCCGTTAAAGAAGTTACGGATCTGCTCGTGCAGCAGCGTATGGTTTGTAAGGGT
GTTGGTGAAGGTGTCGTACTGCGCCTTGTTGGGCAGTTCGCCATTCAAAAGCAGATAAATAACTTCTTCG
TAGGAAGCATTTTCGGCCAGCTGCGCAATAGGGTAACCACGGTGCAGCAGAACGCCTTTATCACCATCAA
TAAAGGTGATTTT
